>Addgene plasmid #129254 | pCAG-Positron-ST | addgene full sequence | sequence record 254325 | Addgene NGS Result
GCTAGCCGCCACCATGGCTGACGTGGAAACCGAGACCGGTATGATTGCACAGTGGATTGTCTTTGCTATT
ATGGCTGCTGCTGCTATTGCTTTTGGAGTGGCTGTGCACTTTCGGCCTTCAGAGCTGAAGAGCGCATACT
ATATCAACATTGCCATCTGCACTATCGCCGCTACCGCTTACTATGCAATGGCCGTGAACTACCAGGACCT
GACAATGAATGGTGAAAGGCAGGTGGTCTACGCAAGATATATTGACTGGGTGCTGACCACACCACTGCTC
CTGCTCAACCTCATCGTCATGACCAAGATGGGCGGAGTGATGATTTCTTGGGTCATCGGCGCAGACATTT
TCATGATCGTGTTTGGTATTCTGGGCGCCTTCGAGGATGAACACAAGTTCAAATGGGTGTACTTTATCGC
TGGATGTGTGATGCAGGCAGTCCTGACATACGGGATGTATAACGCCACTTGGAAAGACGATCTGAAGAAA
AGCCCCGAGTACCATAGCTCCTATGTCAGTCTGCTCGTCTTCCTGTCAATCCTCTGGGTGTTTTATCCTG
TCGTGTGGGCTTTCGGGTCTGGTAGTGGCGTGCTGTCCGTCGACAATGTGGCCATTCTCATGGGAATCCT
GGATGTGCTCGCTAAGCCACTGTTTGGAATGGGGTGCCTCATTGCCCATGAGACTATCTTCAAGATCGGT
ACCGGCTTTCCATTCGACCCCCATTATGTGGAAGTCCTGGGCGAGCGCATGCACTACGTCGATGTTGGTC
CGCGCGATGGCACCCCTGTGCTGTTCCTGCACGGTAACCCGACCTCCTCCTACGTGTGGCGCAACATCAT
CCCGCATGTTGCACCGACCCATCGCTGCATTGCTCCAGACCTGATCGGTATGGGCAAATCCGACAAACCA
GACCTGGGTTATTTCTTCGACGACCACGTCCGCTTCATGGATGCCTTCATCGAAGCCCTGGGTCTGGAAG
AGGTCGTCCTGGTCATTCACGACTGGGGCTCCGCTCTGGGTTTCCACTGGGCCAAGCGCAATCCAGAGCG
CGTCAAAGGTATTGCATTTATGGAGTTCATCCGCCCTATCCCGACCTGGGACGAATGGCCAGAATTTGCC
CGCGAGACCTTCCAGGCCTTCCGCACCACCGACGTCGGCCGCAAGCTGATCATCGATCAGAACGTTTTTA
TCGAGGGTACGCTGCCGATGGGTGTCGTCCGCCCGCTGACTGAAGTCGAGATGGACCATTACCGCGAGCC
GTTCCTGAATCCTGTTGACCGCGAGCCACTGTGGCGCTTCCCAAACGAGCTGCCAATCGCCGGTGAGCCA
GCGAACATCGTCGCGCTGGTCGAAGAATACATGGACTGGCTGCACCAGTCCCCTGTCCCGAAGCTGCTGT
TCTGGGGCACCCCAGGCGTTCTGATCCCACCGGCCGAAGCCGCTCGCCTGGCCAAAAGCCTGCCTAACTG
CAAGGCTGTGGACATCGGCCCGGGTCTGAATCTGCTGCAAGAAGACAACCCGGACCTGATCGGCAGCGAG
ATCGCGCGCTGGCTGTCGACGCTCGAGATTTCCGGCGAGCCAACCACTAAGAGCAGGATCACCAGCGAGG
GCGAGTACATCCCCCTGGACCAGATCGACATCAACGTGTTCTGCTACGAGAACGAGGTGCAAAGTCAGCC
TATCCTGAACACAAAGGAAATGGCTCCACAGTCTAAGCCTCCCGAAGAGCTTGAGATGTCCAGTATGCCA
AGTCCCGTGGCTCCCCTCCCTGCCAGGACTGAAGGAGTGATTGACATGAGGAGTATGTCATCTATTGATA
GCTTCATCTCTTGCGCAACAGATTTCCCCGAGGCTACTCGATTCTAATGAAAGCTTCGTACCGAGCTCGG
ATCCACTAGTCCAGTGTGGTGGAATTCTGCAGATATCCAGCACAGTGGCGGCCGCTCGAGTCTAGAGGGC
CCGTTTAAACCCGCTGATCAGCCTCGACTGTGCCTTCTAGTTGCCAGCCATCTGTTGTTTGCCCCTCCCC
CGTGCCTTCCTTGACCCTGGAAGGTGCCACTCCCACTGTCCTTTCCTAATAAAATGAGGAAATTGCATCG
CATTGTCTGAGTAGGTGTCATTCTATTCTGGGGGGTGGGGTGGGGCAGGACAGCAAGGGGGAGGATTGGG
AAGACAATAGCAGGCATGCTGGGGATGCGGTGGGCTCTATGGCTTCTGAGGCGGAAAGAACCAGCTGGGG
CTCTAGGGGGTATCCCC
[124 nt withheld, positions 2258-2381]
C
[91 nt withheld, positions 2383-2473]
A
[49 nt withheld, positions 2475-2523]
CCTTTGACGTTGGAGTCCACGTTCTTT
[37 nt withheld, positions 2551-2587]
ACCCTATCTCGGTCTATTCTTTTGATTTATAAGGGATTTTGCCGATTTCGGCCTATTGGTTAAAAAATGA
GCTGATTTAACAAAAATTTAACGCGAATTAATTCTGTGGAATGTGTGTCAGTTAGGGTGTGGAAAGTCCC
CAGGCTCCCCAGCAGGCAGAAGTATGCAAAGCATGCATCTCAATTAGTCAGCAACCAGGTGTGGAAAGTC
CCCAGGCTCCCCAGCAGGCAGAAGTATGCAAAGCATGCATCTCAATTAGTCAGCAACCATAGTCCCGCCC
CTAACTCCGCCCATCCCGCCCCTAACTCCGCCCAGTTCCGCCCATTCTCCGCCCCATGGCTGACTAATTT
TTTTTATTTATGCAGAGGCCGAGGCCGCCTCTGCCTCTGAGCTATTCCAGAAGTAGTGAGGAGGCTTTTT
TGGAGGCCTAGGCTTTTGCAAAAAGCTCCCGCATGACCGAGTACAAGCCCACGGTGCGCCTCGCCACCCG
CGACGACGTCCCCAGGGCCGTACGCACCCTCGCCGCCGCGTTCGCCGACTACCCCGCCACGCGCCACACC
GTCGATCCGGACCGCCACATCGAGCGGGTCACCGAGCTGCAAGAACTCTTCCTCACGCGCGTCGGGCTCG
ACATCGGCAAGGTGTGGGTCGCGGACGACGGCGCCGCGGTGGCGGTCTGGACCACGCCGGAGAGCGTCGA
AGCGGGGGCGGTGTTCGCCGAGATCGGCCCGCGCATGGCCGAGTTGAGCGGTTCCCGGCTGGCCGCGCAG
CAACAGATGGAAGGCCTCCTGGCGCCGCACCGGCCCAAGGAGCCCGCGTGGTTCCTGGCCACCGTCGGCG
TCTCGCCCGACCACCAGGGCAAGGGTCTGGGCAGCGCCGTCGTGCTCCCCGGAGTGGAGGCGGCCGAGCG
CGCCGGGGTGCCCGCCTTCCTGGAGACCTCCGCGCCCCGCAACCTCCCCTTCTACGAGCGGCTCGGCTTC
ACCGTCACCGCCGACGTCGAGGTGCCCGAAGGACCGCGCACCTGGTGCATGACCCGCAAGCCCGGTGCCT
GATTCGAAATGACCGACCAAGCGACGCCCAACCTGCCATCACGAGATTTCGATTCCACCGCCGCCTTCTA
TGAAAGGTTGGGCTTCGGAATCGTTTTCCGGGACGCCGGCTGGATGATCCTCCAGCGCGGGGATCTCATG
CTGGAGTTCTTCGCCCACCCCAACTTGTTTATTGCAGCTTATAATGGTTACAAATAAAGCAATAGCATCA
CAAATTTCACAAATAAAGCATTTTTTTCACTGCATTCTAGTTGTGGTTTGTCCAAACTCATCAATGTATC
TTATCATGTCTGTATACCGTCGACCTCTAGCTAGAGCTTGGCGTAATCATGGTCATAGCTGTTTCCTGTG
TGAAATTGTTATCCGCTCACAATTCCACACAACATACGAGCCGGAAGCATAAAGTGTAAAGCCTGGGGTG
CCTAATGAGTGAGCTAACTCACATTAATTGCGTTGCGCTCACTGCCCGCTTTCCAGTCGGGAAACCTGTC
GTGCCAGCTGCATTAATGAATCGGCCAACGCGCGGGGAGAGGCGGTTTGCGTATTGGGCGCTCTTCCGCT
TCCTCGCTCACTGACTCGCTGCGCTCGGTCGTTCGGCTGCGGCGAGCGGTATCAGCTCACTCAAAGGCGG
TAATACGGTTATCCACAGAATCAGGGGATAACGCAGGAAAGAACATGTGAGCAAAAGGCCAGCAAAAGGC
CAGGAACCGTAAAAAGGCCGCGTTGCTGGCGTTTTTCCATAGGCTCCGCCCCCCTGACGAGCATCACAAA
AATCGACGCTCAAGTCAGAGGTGGCGAAACCCGACAGGACTATAAAGATACCAGGCGTTTCCCCCTGGAA
GCTCCCTCGTGCGCTCTCCTGTTCCGACCCTGCCGCTTACCGGATACCTGTCCGCCTTTCTCCCTTCGGG
AAGCGTGGCGCTTTCTCATAGCTCACGCTGTAGGTATCTCAGTTCGGTGTAGGTCGTTCGCTCCAAGCTG
GGCTGTGTGCACGAACCCCCCGTTCAGCCCGACCGCTGCGCCTTATCCGGTAACTATCGTCTTGAGTCCA
ACCCGGTAAGACACGACTTATCGCCACTGGCAGCAGCCACTGGTAACAGGATTAGCAGAGCGAGGTATGT
AGGCGGTGCTACAGAGTTCTTGAAGTGGTGGCCTAACTACGGCTACACTAGAAGAACAGTATTTGGTATC
TGCGCTCTGCTGAAGCCAGTTACCTTCGGAAAAAGAGTTGGTAGCTCTTGATCCGGCAAACAAACCACCG
CTGGTAGCGGTGGTTTTTTTGTTTGCAAGCAGCAGATTACGCGCAGAAAAAAAGGATCTCAAGAAGATCC
TTTGATCTTTTCTACGGGGTCTGACGCTCAGTGGAACGAAAACTCACGTTAAGGGATTTTGGTCATGAGA
TTATCAAAAAGGATCTTCACCTAGATCCTTTTAAATTAAAAATGAAGTTTTAAATCAATCTAAAGTATAT
ATGAGTAAACTTGGTCTGACAGTTACCAATGCTTAATCAGTGAGGCACCTATCTCAGCGATCTGTCTATT
TCGTTCATCCATAGTTGCCTGACTCCCCGTCGTGTAGATAACTACGATACGGGAGGGCTTACCATCTGGC
CCCAGTGCTGCAATGATACCGCGAGACCCACGCTCACCGGCTCCAGATTTATCAGCAATAAACCAGCCAG
CCGGAAGGGCCGAGCGCAGAAGTGGTCCTGCAACTTTATCCGCCTCCATCCAGTCTATTAATTGTTGCCG
GGAAGCTAGAGTAAGTAGTTCGCCAGTTAATAGTTTGCGCAACGTTGTTGCCATTGCTACAGGCATCGTG
GTGTCACGCTCGTCGTTTGGTATGGCTTCATTCAGCTCCGGTTCCCAACGATCAAGGCGAGTTACATGAT
CCCCCATGTTGTGCAAAAAAGCGGTTAGCTCCTTCGGTCCTCCGATCGTTGTCAGAAGTAAGTTGGCCGC
AGTGTTATCACTCATGGTTATGGCAGCACTGCATAATTCTCTTACTGTCATGCCATCCGTAAGATGCTTT
TCTGTGACTGGTGAGTACTCAACCAAGTCATTCTGAGAATAGTGTATGCGGCGACCGAGTTGCTCTTGCC
CGGCGTCAATACGGGATAATACCGCGCCACATAGCAGAACTTTAAAAGTGCTCATCATTGGAAAACGTTC
TTCGGGGCGAAAACTCTCAAGGATCTTACCGCTGTTGAGATCCAGTTCGATGTAACCCACTCGTGCACCC
AACTGATCTTCAGCATCTTTTACTTTCACCAGCGTTTCTGGGTGAGCAAAAACAGGAAGGCAAAATGCCG
CAAAAAAGGGAATAAGGGCGACACGGAAATGTTGAATACTCATACTCTTCCTTTTTCAATATTATTGAAG
CATTTATCAGGGTTATTGTCTCATGAGCGGATACATATTTGAATGTATTTAGAAAAATAAACAAATAGGG
GTTCCGCGCACATTTCCCCGAAAAGTGCCACCTGACGTCGACATTGATTATTGACTAGTTATTAATAGTA
ATCAATTACGGGGTCATTAGTTCATAGCCCATATATGGAGTTCCGCGTTACATAACTTACGGTAAATGGC
CCGCCTGGCTGACCGCCCAACGACCCCCGCCCATTGACGTCAATAATGACGTATGTTCCCATAGTAACGC
CAATAGGGACTTTCCATTGACGTCAATGGGTGGAGTATTTACGGTAAACTGCCCACTTGGCAGTACATCA
AGTGTATCATATGCCAAGTACGCCCCCTATTGACGTCAATGACGGTAAATGGCCCGCCTGGCATTATGCC
CAGTACATGACCTTATGGGACTTTCCTACTTGGCAGTACATCTACGTATTAGTCATCGCTATTACCATGG
TCGAGGTGAGCCCCACGTTCTGCTTCACTCTCCCCATCTCCCCCCCCTCCCCACCCCCAATTTTGTATTT
ATTTATTTTTTAATTATTTTGTGCAGCGATGGGGGCGGGGGGGGGGGGGGSGCGCCRGGSGGGGSGGGGS
GGGGSGGGGGGSGGGGSGGGGSGRGGCGGAGAGGTGCGGCGGCAGCCAATCAGAGCGGCGCGCTCCGAAA
GTTTCCTTTTATGGCGAGGCGGCGGCGGCGGCGGCCCTATAAAAAGCGAAGCGCGCGGCGGGCGGGAGTC
GCTGCGCGCTGCCTTCGCCCCGTGCCCCGCTCCGCCGCCGCCTCGCGCCGCCCGCCCCGGCTCTGACTGA
CCGCGTTACTCCCACAGGTGAGCGGGCGGGACGGCCCTTCTCCTCCGGGCTGTAATTAGCGCTTGGTTTA
ATGACGGCTTGTTTCTTTTCTGTGGCTGCGTGAAAGCCTTGAGGGGCTCCGGGAGGGCCCTTTGTGCGGG
GGGAGCGGCTCGGGGGGTGCGTGCGTGTGTGTGTGCGTGGGGAGCGCCGCGTGCGGCTCCGCGCTGCCCG
GCGGCTGTGAGCGCTGCGGGCGCGGCGCGGGGCTTTGTGCGCTCCGCAGTGTGCGCGAGGGGAGCGCGGC
CGGGGGCGGTGCCCCGCGGTGCGGGGGGGGCTGCGAGGGGAACAAAGGCTGCGTGCGGGGTGTGTGCGTG
GGGGGGTGAGCAGGGGGTGTGGGCGCGTCGGTCGGGCTGCAACCCCCCCTGCACCCCCCTCCCCGAGTTG
CTGAGCACGGCCCGGCTTCGGGTGCGGGGCTCCGTACGGGGCGTGGCGCGGGGCTCGCCGTGCCGGGCGG
GGGGTGGCGGCAGGTGGGGGTGCCGGGCGGGGCGGGGCCGCCTCGGGCCGGGGAGGGCTCGGGGGAGGGG
CGCGGCGGCCCCCGGAGCGCCGGCGGCTGTCGAGGCGCGGCGAGCCGCAGCCATTGCCTTTTATGGTAAT
CGTGCGAGAGGGCGCAGGGACTTCCTTTGTCCCAAATCTGTGCGGAGCCGAAATCTGGGAGGCGCCGCCG
CACCCCCTCTAGCGGGCGCGGGGCGAAGCGGTGCGGCGCCGGCAGGAAGGAAATGGGCGGGGAGGGCCTT
CGTGCGTCGCCGCGCCGCCGTCCCCTTCTCCCTCTCCAGCCTCGGGGCTGTCCGCGGGGGGACGGCTGCC
TTCGGGGGGGACGGGGCAGGGCGGGGTTCGGCTTCTGGCGTGTGACCGGCGGCTCTAGAGCCTCTGCTAA
CCATGTTCATGCCTTCTTCTTTTTCCTACAGCTCCTGGGCAACGTGCTGGTTATTGTGCTGTCTCATCAT
TTTGGCAAAGAATTCCTCGAGGAATTCACTCCTCAGGTGCAGGCTGCCTATCAGAAGGTGGTGGCTGGTG
TGGCCAATGCCCTGGCTCACAAATACCACTGAGATCTGCATGA
Features (pLannotate 1.2.2; 19 found; start..end, strand, type, name):
    695..1576    +  CDS            HaloTag®: modified bacterial dehalogenase that forms covalent bonds with chloroalkane derivatives
   1574..1945    +  CDS            Kcnb1 (fragment): KCNB1_RAT - Experimental evidence at protein level: Swiss-Prot protein existence level 1. Voltage-gated potassium channel that mediates transmembrane potassium transport in excitable membranes, primarily in the brain, but also in the pancreas and cardiovascular system. Contributes to the regulation of the action potential (AP) repolarization, duration and frequency of repetitive AP firing in neurons, muscle cells and endocrine cells and plays a role in homeostatic attenuation of electrical excitability throughout the brain (PubMed:10024359, PubMed:10618149, PubMed:12451110, PubMed:17379638, Pu
   1988..2212    +  polyA_signal   bGH poly(A) signal: bovine growth hormone polyadenylation signal
   2216..2237    +  promoter       SV40 promoter (fragment): SV40 enhancer and early promoter
   2258..2686    +  rep_origin     f1 ori (sequence partly withheld): f1 bacteriophage origin of replication; arrow indicates direction of (+) strand synthesis
   2700..3029    +  promoter       SV40 promoter: SV40 enhancer and early promoter
   3040..3639    +  CDS            PuroR: puromycin N-acetyltransferase; pac from Streptomyces alboniger; confers resistance to puromycin
   3646..3804    +  CDS            ble (fragment): BLE_KLEPN - Experimental evidence at protein level: Swiss-Prot protein existence level 1. Binding protein with a strong affinity to the bleomycin family of antibiotics. Binds to CL990; an antimitotic-antibiotic compound. From Klebsiella pneumoniae.
   3799..3920    +  polyA_signal   SV40 poly(A) signal: SV40 polyadenylation signal
   3993..4009    -  protein_bind   lac operator: The lac repressor binds to the lac operator to inhibit transcription in E. coli. This inhibition can be relieved by adding lactose or isopropyl-β-D-thiogalactopyranoside (IPTG). lac repressor encoded by lacI
   4017..4047    -  promoter       lac promoter: promoter for the E. coli lac operon
   4062..4083    -  protein_bind   CAP binding site: CAP binding activates transcription in the presence of cAMP. E. coli catabolite activator protein
   4096..4188    -  CDS            lacI (fragment): lac repressor; lacI; The lac repressor binds to the lac operator to inhibit transcription in E. coli. This inhibition can be relieved by adding lactose or isopropyl-β-D-thiogalactopyranoside (IPTG).
   4371..4959    -  rep_origin     ori: high-copy-number ColE1/pMB1/pBR322/pUC origin of replication
   5130..5990    -  CDS            AmpR: β-lactamase; bla; confers resistance to ampicillin, carbenicillin, and related antibiotics
   5991..6095    -  promoter       AmpR promoter: bla
   6127..6506    +  enhancer       CMV enhancer: human cytomegalovirus immediate early enhancer
   6782..7798    +  intron         chimeric intron: chimera between introns from chicken β-actin and rabbit β-globin
   7802..7936    +  CDS            HBB: HBB_COLGU - Experimental evidence at transcript level: Swiss-Prot protein existence level 2. Involved in oxygen transport from the lung to the various peripheral tissues. From Colobus guereza (Mantled guereza) (Eastern black-and-white colobus monkey).
