[The description below was written by a language model from this plasmid's Addgene catalogue record and pLannotate feature annotations shown in this document.]
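Description:
pCAG-Positron-ST is a high-copy mammalian expression plasmid built on a pCAG backbone for expressing a soma-localized form of Positron, a synthetic positive-going eFRET voltage indicator, in mammalian cells. It is propagated in E. coli through a ColE1/pUC-type origin with ampicillin selection (AmpR under its own bla promoter), and it also carries an f1 phage origin and residual lac promoter/operator sequences from the parent vector.

Expression is driven by the CAG promoter, seen in the annotation as the CMV immediate-early enhancer followed by the chicken β-actin/rabbit β-globin chimeric intron. The short "HBB" hit immediately after the intron most likely reflects the rabbit β-globin portion of that promoter cassette rather than a true coding region. The annotated part of the insert consists of a HaloTag domain, a modified dehalogenase that covalently binds chloroalkane-linked dye ligands, fused at its C-terminus to a fragment of the rat Kv2.1 (Kcnb1) potassium channel, which corresponds to the "ST" soma-targeting element. A bGH polyadenylation signal follows. The roughly 700 nt upstream of HaloTag is unannotated. It presumably encodes the voltage-sensing portion of the indicator, but the record does not identify this domain, stating only that the insert carries D92N and E199V mutations and was assembled by Gibson cloning between NheI and HindIII sites.

A separate SV40 promoter–puromycin N-acetyltransferase–SV40 poly(A) cassette, with a leftover ble fragment, could allow puromycin selection of transfected cells. The construct is intended for fluorescence-based membrane voltage imaging with the signal restricted to the cell body.
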