Addgene plasmid #129254: pCAG-Positron-ST
Purpose: Express soma-localized Positron in mammalian cells
Depositing lab: Eric Schreiter. Depositing organization: HHMI, Janelia Research Campus. Publication: A general approach to engineer positive-going eFRET voltage indicators. Abdelfattah AS, Valenti R, Zheng J, Wong A, Podgorski K, Koyama M, Kim DS, Schreiter ER. Nat Commun. 2020 Jul 10;11(1):3444. doi: 10.1038/s41467-020-17322-1. PubMed 32651384.
Backbone
  Vector backbone: pCAG
  Vector type: Mammalian Expression
Growth in bacteria
  Bacterial resistance: Ampicillin, 100 μg/mL
  Growth temperature: 37°C
  Growth strain: DH5alpha
  Copy number: High Copy
Gene/Insert
  Gene/Insert name: Positron-ST
  Species: Synthetic
  Mutation: D92N, E199V
  Promoter: CAG
  Cloning method: Gibson Cloning
Terms and licenses: Academic/Nonprofit Terms; Industry Terms: Not Available to Industry
Depositor comments: 5' cloning site: NheI, 3' cloning site: HindIII. Please visit https://www.biorxiv.org/content/10.1101/690925v1.full to read the preprint.
How to cite: pCAG-Positron-ST was a gift from Eric Schreiter (Addgene plasmid # 129254 ; http://n2t.net/addgene:129254 ; RRID:Addgene_129254)
