LOCUS       Exported 7959 bp ds-DNA circular SYN 24-JUN-2019
DEFINITION  pcDNA3.1/Puro-CAG-ASAP1 sequence 7389 bps.
ACCESSION   .
VERSION     .
KEYWORDS    .
SOURCE      synthetic DNA construct
  ORGANISM  synthetic DNA construct
REFERENCE   1 (bases 1 to 7959)
  AUTHORS   Eric Schreiter
  TITLE     Direct Submission
  JOURNAL   Exported Wednesday, Jun 26, 2019 from SnapGene Viewer 4.3.10
            https://www.snapgene.com
FEATURES             Location/Qualifiers
     source          1..7959
                     /organism="synthetic DNA construct"
                     /mol_type="other DNA"
     source          14..694
                     /organism="synthetic DNA construct"
                     /mol_type="other DNA"
     source          1670..1864
                     /organism="synthetic DNA construct"
                     /mol_type="other DNA"
     CDS             14..1867
                     /label=Positron-ST
     CDS             14..694
                     /codon_start=1
                     /label=Ace2_D92N_E199V
                     /translation="MADVETETGMIAQWIVFAIMAAAAIAFGVAVHFRPSELKSAYYIN
                     IAICTIAATAYYAMAVNYQDLTMNGERQVVYARYIDWVLTTPLLLLNLIVMTKMGGVMI
                     SWVIGADIFMIVFGILGAFEDEHKFKWVYFIAGCVMQAVLTYGMYNATWKDDLKKSPEY
                     HSSYVSLLVFLSILWVFYPVVWAFGSGSGVLSVDNVAILMGILDVLAKPLFGMGCLIAH
                     ETIFK"
     CDS             695..1588
                     /codon_start=1
                     /label=HaloI4
                     /label=HaloI4-G&ERexport
                     /translation="IGTGFPFDPHYVEVLGERMHYVDVGPRDGTPVLFLHGNPTSSYVW
                     RNIIPHVAPTHRCIAPDLIGMGKSDKPDLGYFFDDHVRFMDAFIEALGLEEVVLVIHDW
                     GSALGFHWAKRNPERVKGIAFMEFIRPIPTWDEWPEFARETFQAFRTTDVGRKLIIDQN
                     VFIEGTLPMGVVRPLTEVEMDHYREPFLNPVDREPLWRFPNELPIAGEPANIVALVEEY
                     MDWLHQSPVPKLLFWGTPGVLIPPAEAARLAKSLPNCKAVDIGPGLNLLQEDNPDLIGS
                     EIARWLSTLEISGEPTT"
     CDS             1589..1648
                     /codon_start=1
                     /label=TS from Kir2.1
                     /translation="KSRITSEGEYIPLDQIDINV"
     CDS             1649..1669
                     /codon_start=1
                     /label=ER export sequence from Kir2.1
                     /translation="FCYENEV"
     CDS             1670..1864
                     /codon_start=1
                     /label=Kir2.1_proximal restriction and clustering signal
                     /translation="QSQPILNTKEMAPQSKPPEELEMSSMPSPVAPLPARTEGVIDMRS
                     MSSIDSFISCATDFPEATRF"
     polyA_signal    1988..2212
                     /label=bGH poly(A) signal
                     /note="bovine growth hormone polyadenylation signal"
     rep_origin      2258..2686
                     /direction=RIGHT
                     /label=f1 ori
                     /note="f1 bacteriophage origin of replication; arrow
                     indicates direction of (+) strand synthesis"
     promoter        2700..3029
                     /label=SV40 promoter
                     /note="SV40 enhancer and early promoter"
     rep_origin      2880..3015
                     /label=SV40 ori
                     /note="SV40 origin of replication"
     CDS             3038..3637
                     /codon_start=1
                     /gene="pac from Streptomyces alboniger"
                     /product="puromycin N-acetyltransferase"
                     /label=PuroR
                     /note="confers resistance to puromycin"
                     /translation="MTEYKPTVRLATRDDVPRAVRTLAAAFADYPATRHTVDPDRHIER
                     VTELQELFLTRVGLDIGKVWVADDGAAVAVWTTPESVEAGAVFAEIGPRMAELSGSRLA
                     AQQQMEGLLAPHRPKEPAWFLATVGVSPDHQGKGLGSAVVLPGVEAAERAGVPAFLETS
                     APRNLPFYERLGFTVTADVEVPEGPRTWCMTRKPGA"
     polyA_signal    3797..3918
                     /label=SV40 poly(A) signal
                     /note="SV40 polyadenylation signal"
     primer_bind     complement(3967..3983)
                     /label=M13 rev
                     /note="common sequencing primer, one of multiple similar
                     variants"
     protein_bind    3991..4007
                     /label=lac operator
                     /bound_moiety="lac repressor encoded by lacI"
                     /note="The lac repressor binds to the lac operator to
                     inhibit transcription in E. coli. This inhibition can be
                     relieved by adding lactose or
                     isopropyl-beta-D-thiogalactopyranoside (IPTG)."
     promoter        complement(4015..4045)
                     /label=lac promoter
                     /note="promoter for the E. coli lac operon"
     protein_bind    4060..4081
                     /label=CAP binding site
                     /bound_moiety="E. coli catabolite activator protein"
                     /note="CAP binding activates transcription in the presence
                     of cAMP."
     rep_origin      complement(4369..4954)
                     /direction=LEFT
                     /label=ori
                     /note="high-copy-number ColE1/pMB1/pBR322/pUC origin of
                     replication"
     CDS             complement(5125..5985)
                     /codon_start=1
                     /gene="bla"
                     /product="beta-lactamase"
                     /label=AmpR
                     /note="confers resistance to ampicillin, carbenicillin, and
                     related antibiotics"
                     /translation="MSIQHFRVALIPFFAAFCLPVFAHPETLVKVKDAEDQLGARVGYI
                     ELDLNSGKILESFRPEERFPMMSTFKVLLCGAVLSRIDAGQEQLGRRIHYSQNDLVEYS
                     PVTEKHLTDGMTVRELCSAAITMSDNTAANLLLTTIGGPKELTAFLHNMGDHVTRLDRW
                     EPELNEAIPNDERDTTMPVAMATTLRKLLTGELLTLASRQQLIDWMEADKVAGPLLRSA
                     LPAGWFIADKSGAGERGSRGIIAALGPDGKPSRIVVIYTTGSQATMDERNRQIAEIGAS
                     LIKHW"
     promoter        complement(5986..6090)
                     /gene="bla"
                     /label=AmpR promoter
     enhancer        6136..6515
                     /label=CMV enhancer
                     /note="human cytomegalovirus immediate early enhancer"
     intron          6791..7807
                     /label=chimeric intron
                     /note="chimera between introns from chicken beta-actin and
                     rabbit beta-globin"
     primer_bind     7901..7920
                     /label=f.pTriExUP.09.21
ORIGIN
        1 gctagccgcc accatggctg acgtggaaac cgagaccggt atgattgcac agtggattgt
       61 ctttgctatt atggctgctg ctgctattgc ttttggagtg gctgtgcact ttcggccttc
      121 agagctgaag agcgcatact atatcaacat tgccatctgc actatcgccg ctaccgctta
      181 ctatgcaatg gccgtgaact accaggacct gacaatgaat ggtgaaaggc aggtggtcta
      241 cgcaagatat attgactggg tgctgaccac accactgctc ctgctcaacc tcatcgtcat
      301 gaccaagatg ggcggagtga tgatttcttg ggtcatcggc gcagacattt tcatgatcgt
      361 gtttggtatt ctgggcgcct tcgaggatga acacaagttc aaatgggtgt actttatcgc
      421 tggatgtgtg atgcaggcag tcctgacata cgggatgtat aacgccactt ggaaagacga
      481 tctgaagaaa agccccgagt accatagctc ctatgtcagt ctgctcgtct tcctgtcaat
      541 cctctgggtg ttttatcctg tcgtgtgggc tttcgggtct ggtagtggcg tgctgtccgt
      601 cgacaatgtg gccattctca tgggaatcct ggatgtgctc gctaagccac tgtttggaat
      661 ggggtgcctc attgcccatg agactatctt caagatcggt accggctttc cattcgaccc
      721 ccattatgtg gaagtcctgg gcgagcgcat gcactacgtc gatgttggtc cgcgcgatgg
      781 cacccctgtg ctgttcctgc acggtaaccc gacctcctcc tacgtgtggc gcaacatcat
      841 cccgcatgtt gcaccgaccc atcgctgcat tgctccagac ctgatcggta tgggcaaatc
      901 cgacaaacca gacctgggtt atttcttcga cgaccacgtc cgcttcatgg atgccttcat
      961 cgaagccctg ggtctggaag aggtcgtcct ggtcattcac gactggggct ccgctctggg
     1021 tttccactgg gccaagcgca atccagagcg cgtcaaaggt attgcattta tggagttcat
     1081 ccgccctatc ccgacctggg acgaatggcc agaatttgcc cgcgagacct tccaggcctt
     1141 ccgcaccacc gacgtcggcc gcaagctgat catcgatcag aacgttttta tcgagggtac
     1201 gctgccgatg ggtgtcgtcc gcccgctgac tgaagtcgag atggaccatt accgcgagcc
     1261 gttcctgaat cctgttgacc gcgagccact gtggcgcttc ccaaacgagc tgccaatcgc
     1321 cggtgagcca gcgaacatcg tcgcgctggt cgaagaatac atggactggc tgcaccagtc
     1381 ccctgtcccg aagctgctgt tctggggcac cccaggcgtt ctgatcccac cggccgaagc
     1441 cgctcgcctg gccaaaagcc tgcctaactg caaggctgtg gacatcggcc cgggtctgaa
     1501 tctgctgcaa gaagacaacc cggacctgat cggcagcgag atcgcgcgct ggctgtcgac
     1561 gctcgagatt tccggcgagc caaccactaa gagcaggatc accagcgagg gcgagtacat
     1621 ccccctggac cagatcgaca tcaacgtgtt ctgctacgag aacgaggtgc aaagtcagcc
     1681 tatcctgaac acaaaggaaa tggctccaca gtctaagcct cccgaagagc ttgagatgtc
     1741 cagtatgcca agtcccgtgg ctcccctccc tgccaggact gaaggagtga ttgacatgag
     1801 gagtatgtca tctattgata gcttcatctc ttgcgcaaca gatttccccg aggctactcg
     1861 attctaatga aagcttcgta ccgagctcgg atccactagt ccagtgtggt ggaattctgc
     1921 agatatccag cacagtggcg gccgctcgag tctagagggc ccgtttaaac ccgctgatca
     1981 gcctcgactg tgccttctag ttgccagcca tctgttgttt gcccctcccc cgtgccttcc
     2041 ttgaccctgg aaggtgccac tcccactgtc ctttcctaat aaaatgagga aattgcatcg
     2101 cattgtctga gtaggtgtca ttctattctg gggggtgggg tggggcagga cagcaagggg
     2161 gaggattggg aagacaatag caggcatgct ggggatgcgg tgggctctat ggcttctgag
     2221 gcggaaagaa ccagctgggg ctctaggggg tatccccnnn nnnnnnnnnn nnnnnnnnnn
     2281 nnnnnnnnnn nnnnnnnnnn nnnnnnnnnn nnnnnnnnnn nnnnnnnnnn nnnnnnnnnn
     2341 nnnnnnnnnn nnnnnnnnnn nnnnnnnnnn nnnnnnnnnn ncnnnnnnnn nnnnnnnnnn
     2401 nnnnnnnnnn nnnnnnnnnn nnnnnnnnnn nnnnnnnnnn nnnnnnnnnn nnnnnnnnnn
     2461 nnnnnnnnnn nnnannnnnn nnnnnnnnnn nnnnnnnnnn nnnnnnnnnn nnnnnnnnnn
     2521 nnncctttga cgttggagtc cacgttcttt aatagtggac tcttgttcca aactggaaca
     2581 acactcaacc ctatctcggt ctattctttt gatttataag ggattttgcc gatttcggcc
     2641 tattggttaa aaaatgagct gatttaacaa aaatttaacg cgaattaatt ctgtggaatg
     2701 tgtgtcagtt agggtgtgga aagtccccag gctccccagc aggcagaagt atgcaaagca
     2761 tgcatctcaa ttagtcagca accaggtgtg gaaagtcccc aggctcccca gcaggcagaa
     2821 gtatgcaaag catgcatctc aattagtcag caaccatagt cccgccccta actccgccca
     2881 tcccgcccct aactccgccc agttccgccc attctccgcc ccatggctga ctaatttttt
     2941 ttatttatgc agaggccgag gccgcctctg cctctgagct attccagaag tagtgaggag
     3001 gcttttttgg aggcctaggc ttttgcaaaa agctcccatg accgagtaca agcccacggt
     3061 gcgcctcgcc acccgcgacg acgtcccccg ggccgtacgc accctcgccg ccgcgttcgc
     3121 cgactacccc gccacgcgcc acaccgtcga cccggaccgc cacatcgagc gggtcaccga
     3181 gctgcaagaa ctcttcctca cgcgcgtcgg gctcgacatc ggcaaggtgt gggtcgcgga
     3241 cgacggcgcc gcggtggcgg tctggaccac gccggagagc gtcgaagcgg gggcggtgtt
     3301 cgccgagatc ggcccgcgca tggccgagtt gagcggttcc cggctggccg cgcagcaaca
     3361 gatggaaggc ctcctggcgc cgcaccggcc caaggagccc gcgtggttcc tggccaccgt
     3421 cggcgtctcg cccgaccacc agggcaaggg tctgggcagc gccgtcgtgc tccccggagt
     3481 ggaggcggcc gagcgcgccg gggtgcccgc cttcctggag acctccgcgc cccgcaacct
     3541 ccccttctac gagcggctcg gcttcaccgt caccgccgac gtcgaggtgc ccgaaggacc
     3601 gcgcacctgg tgcatgaccc gcaagcccgg tgcctgattc gaaatgaccg accaagcgac
     3661 gcccaacctg ccatcacgag atttcgattc caccgccgcc ttctatgaaa ggttgggctt
     3721 cggaatcgtt ttccgggacg ccggctggat gatcctccag cgcggggatc tcatgctgga
     3781 gttcttcgcc caccccaact tgtttattgc agcttataat ggttacaaat aaagcaatag
     3841 catcacaaat ttcacaaata aagcattttt ttcactgcat tctagttgtg gtttgtccaa
     3901 actcatcaat gtatcttatc atgtctgtat accgtcgacc tctagctaga gcttggcgta
     3961 atcatggtca tagctgtttc ctgtgtgaaa ttgttatccg ctcacaattc cacacaacat
     4021 acgagccgga agcataaagt gtaaagcctg gggtgcctaa tgagtgagct aactcacatt
     4081 aattgcgttg cgctcactgc ccgctttcca gtcgggaaac ctgtcgtgcc agctgcatta
     4141 atgaatcggc caacgcgcgg ggagaggcgg tttgcgtatt gggcgctctt ccgcttcctc
     4201 gctcactgac tcgctgcgct cggtcgttcg gctgcggcga gcggtatcag ctcactcaaa
     4261 ggcggtaata cggttatcca cagaatcagg ggataacgca ggaaagaaca tgtgagcaaa
     4321 aggccagcaa aaggccagga accgtaaaaa ggccgcgttg ctggcgtttt tccataggct
     4381 ccgcccccct gacgagcatc acaaaaatcg acgctcaagt cagaggtggc gaaacccgac
     4441 aggactataa agataccagg cgtttccccc tggaagctcc ctcgtgcgct ctcctgttcc
     4501 gaccctgccg cttaccggat acctgtccgc ctttctccct tcgggaagcg tggcgctttc
     4561 tcatagctca cgctgtaggt atctcagttc ggtgtaggtc gttcgctcca agctgggctg
     4621 tgtgcacgaa ccccccgttc agcccgaccg ctgcgcctta tccggtaact atcgtcttga
     4681 gtccaacccg gtaagacacg acttatcgcc actggcagca gccactggta acaggattag
     4741 cagagcgagg tatgtaggcg gtgctacaga gttcttgaag tggtggccta actacggcta
     4801 cactagaaga acagtatttg gtatctgcgc tctgctgaag ccagttacct tcggaaaaag
     4861 agttggtagc tcttgatccg gcaaacaaac caccgctggt agcggttttt ttgtttgcaa
     4921 gcagcagatt acgcgcagaa aaaaaggatc tcaagaagat cctttgatct tttctacggg
     4981 gtctgacgct cagtggaacg aaaactcacg ttaagggatt ttggtcatga gattatcaaa
     5041 aaggatcttc acctagatcc ttttaaatta aaaatgaagt tttaaatcaa tctaaagtat
     5101 atatgagtaa acttggtctg acagttacca atgcttaatc agtgaggcac ctatctcagc
     5161 gatctgtcta tttcgttcat ccatagttgc ctgactcccc gtcgtgtaga taactacgat
     5221 acgggagggc ttaccatctg gccccagtgc tgcaatgata ccgcgagacc cacgctcacc
     5281 ggctccagat ttatcagcaa taaaccagcc agccggaagg gccgagcgca gaagtggtcc
     5341 tgcaacttta tccgcctcca tccagtctat taattgttgc cgggaagcta gagtaagtag
     5401 ttcgccagtt aatagtttgc gcaacgttgt tgccattgct acaggcatcg tggtgtcacg
     5461 ctcgtcgttt ggtatggctt cattcagctc cggttcccaa cgatcaaggc gagttacatg
     5521 atcccccatg ttgtgcaaaa aagcggttag ctccttcggt cctccgatcg ttgtcagaag
     5581 taagttggcc gcagtgttat cactcatggt tatggcagca ctgcataatt ctcttactgt
     5641 catgccatcc gtaagatgct tttctgtgac tggtgagtac tcaaccaagt cattctgaga
     5701 atagtgtatg cggcgaccga gttgctcttg cccggcgtca atacgggata ataccgcgcc
     5761 acatagcaga actttaaaag tgctcatcat tggaaaacgt tcttcggggc gaaaactctc
     5821 aaggatctta ccgctgttga gatccagttc gatgtaaccc actcgtgcac ccaactgatc
     5881 ttcagcatct tttactttca ccagcgtttc tgggtgagca aaaacaggaa ggcaaaatgc
     5941 cgcaaaaaag ggaataaggg cgacacggaa atgttgaata ctcatactct tcctttttca
     6001 atattattga agcatttatc agggttattg tctcatgagc ggatacatat ttgaatgtat
     6061 ttagaaaaat aaacaaatag gggttccgcg cacatttccc cgaaaagtgc cacctgacgt
     6121 cgacggatcg gggtcgacat tgattattga ctagttatta atagtaatca attacggggt
     6181 cattagttca tagcccatat atggagttcc gcgttacata acttacggta aatggcccgc
     6241 ctggctgacc gcccaacgac ccccgcccat tgacgtcaat aatgacgtat gttcccatag
     6301 taacgccaat agggactttc cattgacgtc aatgggtgga gtatttacgg taaactgccc
     6361 acttggcagt acatcaagtg tatcatatgc caagtacgcc ccctattgac gtcaatgacg
     6421 gtaaatggcc cgcctggcat tatgcccagt acatgacctt atgggacttt cctacttggc
     6481 agtacatcta cgtattagtc atcgctatta ccatggtcga ggtgagcccc acgttctgct
     6541 tcactctccc catctccccc ccctccccac ccccaatttt gtatttattt attttttaat
     6601 tattttgtgc agcgatgggg gcgggggggg ggggcgcgcg ccaggcgggg cggggcgggg
     6661 cgaggggcgg ggcggggcga ggcggagagg tgcggcggca gccaatcaga gcggcgcgct
     6721 ccgaaagttt ccttttatgg cgaggcggcg gcggcggcgg ccctataaaa agcgaagcgc
     6781 gcggcgggcg ggagtcgctg cgcgctgcct tcgccccgtg ccccgctccg ccgccgcctc
     6841 gcgccgcccg ccccggctct gactgaccgc gttactccca caggtgagcg ggcgggacgg
     6901 cccttctcct ccgggctgta attagcgctt ggtttaatga cggcttgttt cttttctgtg
     6961 gctgcgtgaa agccttgagg ggctccggga gggccctttg tgcgggggga gcggctcggg
     7021 gggtgcgtgc gtgtgtgtgt gcgtggggag cgccgcgtgc ggctccgcgc tgcccggcgg
     7081 ctgtgagcgc tgcgggcgcg gcgcggggct ttgtgcgctc cgcagtgtgc gcgaggggag
     7141 cgcggccggg ggcggtgccc cgcggtgcgg ggggggctgc gaggggaaca aaggctgcgt
     7201 gcggggtgtg tgcgtggggg ggtgagcagg gggtgtgggc gcgtcggtcg ggctgcaacc
     7261 ccccctgcac ccccctcccc gagttgctga gcacggcccg gcttcgggtg cggggctccg
     7321 tacggggcgt ggcgcggggc tcgccgtgcc gggcgggggg tggcggcagg tgggggtgcc
     7381 gggcggggcg gggccgcctc gggccgggga gggctcgggg gaggggcgcg gcggcccccg
     7441 gagcgccggc ggctgtcgag gcgcggcgag ccgcagccat tgccttttat ggtaatcgtg
     7501 cgagagggcg cagggacttc ctttgtccca aatctgtgcg gagccgaaat ctgggaggcg
     7561 ccgccgcacc ccctctagcg ggcgcggggc gaagcggtgc ggcgccggca ggaaggaaat
     7621 gggcggggag ggccttcgtg cgtcgccgcg ccgccgtccc cttctccctc tccagcctcg
     7681 gggctgtccg cggggggacg gctgccttcg ggggggacgg ggcagggcgg ggttcggctt
     7741 ctggcgtgtg accggcggct ctagagcctc tgctaaccat gttcatgcct tcttcttttt
     7801 cctacagctc ctgggcaacg tgctggttat tgtgctgtct catcattttg gcaaagaatt
     7861 cctcgaggaa ttcactcctc aggtgcaggc tgcctatcag aaggtggtgg ctggtgtggc
     7921 caatgccctg gctcacaaat accactgaga tctgcatga
//
